>Addgene plasmid #143826 | TFORF1567 | addgene full sequence | sequence record 396267 | Addgene NGS Result
TTAATGTAGTCTTATGCAATACTCTTGTAGTCTTGCAACATGGTAACGATGAGTTAGCAACATGCCTTAC
AAGGAGAGAAAAAGCACCGTGCATGCCGATTGGTGGAAGTAAGGTGGTACGATCGTGCCTTATTAGGAAG
GCAACAGACGGGTCTGACATGGATTGGACGAACCACTGAATTGCCGCATTGCAGAGATATTGTATTTAAG
TGCCTAGCTCGATACATAAACGGGTCTCTCTGGTTAGACCAGATCTGAGCCTGGGAGCTCTCTGGCTAAC
TAGGGAACCCACTGCTTAAGCCTCAATAAAGCTTGCCTTGAGTGCTTCAAGTAGTGTGTGCCCGTCTGTT
GTGTGACTCTGGTAACTAGAGATCCCTCAGACCCTTTTAGTCAGTGTGGAAAATCTCTAGCAGTGGCGCC
CGAACAGGGACTTGAAAGCGAAAGGGAAACCAGAGGAGCTCTCTCGACGCAGGACTCGGCTTGCTGAAGC
GCGCACGGCAAGAGGCGAGGGGCGGCGACTGGTGAGTACGCCAAAAATTTTGACTAGCGGAGGCTAGAAG
GAGAGAGATGGGTGCGAGAGCGTCAGTATTAAGCGGGGGAGAATTAGATCGCGATGGGAAAAAATTCGGT
TAAGGCCAGGGGGAAAGAAAAAATATAAATTAAAACATATAGTATGGGCAAGCAGGGAGCTAGAACGATT
CGCAGTTAATCCTGGCCTGTTAGAAACATCAGAAGGCTGTAGACAAATACTGGGACAGCTACAACCATCC
CTTCAGACAGGATCAGAAGAACTTAGATCATTATATAATACAGTAGCAACCCTCTATTGTGTGCATCAAA
GGATAGAGATAAAAGACACCAAGGAAGCTTTAGACAAGATAGAGGAAGAGCAAAACAAAAGTAAGACCAC
CGCACAGCAAGCGGCCGCTGATCTTCAGACCTGGAGGAGGAGATATGAGGGACAATTGGAGAAGTGAATT
ATATAAATATAAAGTAGTAAAAATTGAACCATTAGGAGTAGCACCCACCAAGGCAAAGAGAAGAGTGGTG
CAGAGAGAAAAAAGAGCAGTGGGAATAGGAGCTTTGTTCCTTGGGTTCTTGGGAGCAGCAGGAAGCACTA
TGGGCGCAGCGTCAATGACGCTGACGGTACAGGCCAGACAATTATTGTCTGGTATAGTGCAGCAGCAGAA
CAATTTGCTGAGGGCTATTGAGGCGCAACAGCATCTGTTGCAACTCACAGTCTGGGGCATCAAGCAGCTC
CAGGCAAGAATCCTGGCTGTGGAAAGATACCTAAAGGATCAACAGCTCCTGGGGATTTGGGGTTGCTCTG
GAAAACTCATTTGCACCACTGCTGTGCCTTGGAATGCTAGTTGGAGTAATAAATCTCTGGAACAGATTTG
GAATCACACGACCTGGATGGAGTGGGACAGAGAAATTAACAATTACACAAGCTTAATACACTCCTTAATT
GAAGAATCGCAAAACCAGCAAGAAAAGAATGAACAAGAATTATTGGAATTAGATAAATGGGCAAGTTTGT
GGAATTGGTTTAACATAACAAATTGGCTGTGGTATATAAAATTATTCATAATGATAGTAGGAGGCTTGGT
AGGTTTAAGAATAGTTTTTGCTGTACTTTCTATAGTGAATAGAGTTAGGCAGGGATATTCACCATTATCG
TTTCAGACCCACCTCCCAACCCCGAGGGGACCCATGCATTGCATCTCAATTAGTCAGCAACCAGGTGTGG
AAAGTCCCCAGGCTCCCCAGCAGGCAGAAGTATGCAAAGCATGCGTCTCAATTAGTCAGCAACCATAGTC
CCGCCCCTAACTCCGCCCATCCCGCCCCTAACTCCGCCCAGTTCCGCCCATTCTCCGCCCCATGGCTGAC
TAATTTTTTTTATTTATGCAGAGGCCGAGGCCGCCTCGGCCTCTGAGCTATTCCAGAAGTAGTGAGGAGG
CTTTTTTGGAGGCCTAGGCTTTTGCAAAAAGCTTTCTAGAGGTACCACCGGAGCTTACCATGACCGAGTA
CAAGCCCACGGTGCGCCTCGCCACCCGCGACGACGTCCCCAGGGCCGTACGCACCCTCGCCGCCGCGTTC
GCCGACTACCCCGCCACGCGCCACACCGTCGATCCGGACCGCCACATCGAGCGGGTCACCGAGCTGCAAG
AACTCTTCCTCACGCGCGTCGGGCTCGACATCGGCAAGGTGTGGGTCGCGGACGACGGCGCCGCCGTGGC
GGTCTGGACCACGCCGGAGAGCGTCGAAGCGGGGGCGGTGTTCGCCGAGATCGGCCCGCGCATGGCCGAG
TTGAGCGGTTCCCGGCTGGCCGCGCAGCAACAGATGGAAGGCCTCCTGGCGCCGCACCGGCCCAAGGAGC
CCGCGTGGTTCCTGGCCACCGTCGGCGTCTCGCCCGACCACCAGGGCAAGGGTCTGGGCAGCGCCGTCGT
GCTCCCCGGAGTGGAGGCGGCCGAGCGCGCCGGGGTGCCCGCCTTCCTGGAGACCTCCGCGCCCCGCAAC
CTCCCCTTCTACGAGCGGCTCGGCTTCACCGTCACCGCCGACGTCGAGGTGCCCGAAGGACCGCGCACCT
GGTGCATGACCCGCAAGCCCGGTGCCAGTTAACGAATTCTAGATCTTGAGACAAATGGCAGTATTCATCC
ACAATTTTAAAAGAAAAGGGGGGATTGGGGGGTACAGTGCAGGGGAAAGAATAGTAGACATAATAGCAAC
AGACATACAAACTAAAGAATTACAAAAACAAATTACAAAAATTCAAAATTTTCGGGTTTATTACAGGGAC
AGCAGAGATCCACTTTGGCGCCGGCTCGAGGCCTGCAGGTGCAAAGATGGATAAAGTTTTAAACAGAGAG
GAATCTTTGCAGCTAATGGACCTTCTAGGTCTTGAAAGGAGTGGGAATTGGCTCCGGTGCCCGTCAGTGG
GCAGAGCGCACATCGCCCACAGTCCCCGAGAAGTTGGGGGGAGGGGTCGGCAATTGAACCGGTGCCTAGA
GAAGGTGGCGCGGGGTAAACTGGGAAAGTGATGTCGTGTACTGGCTCCGCCTTTTTCCCGAGGGTGGGGG
AGAACCGTATATAAGTGCAGTAGTCGCCGTGAACGTTCTTTTTCGCAACGGGTTTGCCGCCAGAACACAG
GTAAGTGCCGTGTGTGGTTCCCGCGGGCCTGGCCTCTTTACGGGTTATGGCCCTTGCGTGCCTTGAATTA
CTTCCACCTGGCTGCAGTACGTGATTCTTGATCCCGAGCTTCGGGTTGGAAGTGGGTGGGAGAGTTCGAG
GCCTTGCGCTTAAGGAGCCCCTTCGCCTCGTGCTTGAGTTGAGGCCTGGCCTGGGCGCTGGGGCCGCCGC
GTGCGAATCTGGTGGCACCTTCGCGCCTGTCTCGCTGCTTTCGATAAGTCTCTAGCCATTTAAAATTTTT
GATGACCTGCTGCGACGCTTTTTTTCTGGCAAGATAGTCTTGTAAATGCGGGCCAAGATCTGCACACTGG
TATTTCGGTTTTTGGGGCCGCGGGCGGCGACGGGGCCCGTGCGTCCCAGCGCACATGTTCGGCGAGGCGG
GGCCTGCGAGCGCGGCCACCGAGAATCGGACGGGGGTAGTCTCAAGCTGGCCGGCCTGCTCTGGTGCCTG
GCCTCGCGCCGCCGTGTATCGCCCCGCCCTGGGCGGCAAGGCTGGCCCGGTCGGCACCAGTTGCGTGAGC
GGAAAGATGGCCGCTTCCCGGCCCTGCTGCAGGGAGCTCAAAATGGAGGACGCGGCGCTCGGGAGAGCGG
GCGGGTGAGTCACCCACACAAAGGAAAAGGGCCTTTCCGTCCTCAGCCGTCGCTTCATGTGACTCCACGG
AGTACCGGGCGCCGTCCAGGCACCTCGATTAGTTCTCGAGCTTTTGGAGTACGTCGTCTTTAGGTTGGGG
GGAGGGGTTTTATGCGATGGAGTTTCCCCACACTGAGTGGGTGGAGACTGAAGTTAGGCCAGCTTGGCAC
TTGATGTAATTCTCCTTGGAATTTGCCCTTTTTGAGTTTGGATCTTGGTTCATTCTCAAGCCTCAGACAG
TGGTTCAAAGTTTTTTTCTTCCATTTCAGGTGTCGTGAGGCTAGCACCGCCACCATGAAGGAAGAATCAG
CTGCACAATTAGGTTGTTGTCATAGGCCCATGGCCCTGGGAGGTACAGGGGGCTCCCTGTCCCCCAGCCT
GGACTTCCAGCTCTTCCGAGGTGACCAGGTCTTCTCAGCCTGCAGACCACTTCCAGACATGGTGGATGCT
CATGGCCCATCCTGTGCCAGCTGGCTGTGTCCCTTGCCCCTGGCACCGGGCAGGTCTGCACTGCTGGCCT
GCCTACAGGACCTGGACCTGAACCTGTGCACCCCACAGCCGGCACCCCTGGGCACAGACCTGCAGGGCCT
CCAAGAGGACGCCTTGAGCATGAAGCACGAGCCACCAGGGCTGCAGGCCAGCTCCACCGATGACAAGAAA
TTCACAGTCAAGTACCCACAGAACAAGGACAAGCTGGGAAAACAGCCAGAAAGAGCTGGCGAGGGGGCCC
CCTGCCCAGCCTTCTCCTCTCATAACAGCTCTTCCCCACCACCGCTGCAGAACAGAAAGAGCCCCAGCCC
CTTGGCTTTCTGCCCCTGTCCCCCTGTCAACTCCATCTCCAAGGAGCTCCCATTTCTCCTCCACGCCTTC
TACCCTGGATACCCACTTCTCCTGCCTCCACCCCACCTGTTCACCTATGGGGCCCTACCTTCTGACCAAT
GTCCCCACCTCCTCATGCTGCCCCAAGACCCCTCCTACCCCACCATGGCTATGCCTAGCCTGCTGATGAT
GGTCAATGAGCTGGGGCACCCCAGCGCTCGGTGGGAGACCCTGCTTCCCTACCCAGGGGCCTTCCAAGCC
TCTGGCCAAGCTCTGCCTTCCCAGGCCCGAAATCCAGGTGCTGGAGCTGCCCCAACCGACTCCCCAGGCC
TGGAGCGTGGTGGCATGGCATCTCCAGCAAAGCGGGTCCCATTGAGTTCCCAGACAGGCACCGCAGCCTT
GCCTTACCCGCTGAAAAAGAAGAATGGCAAAATCCTGTACGAGTGCAACATATGTGGCAAGAGCTTTGGG
CAGCTCTCCAATCTCAAGGTCCACCTGCGTGTGCACAGTGGAGAGCGTCCATTCCAGTGTGCCTTGTGCC
AGAAGAGCTTCACTCAACTTGCCCACCTGCAGAAGCACCACCTGGTGCACACTGGGGAGCGGCCCCACAA
GTGCTCGATACCGTGGGTTCCAGGAAGAAATCACTGGAAAAGCTTCCAGGCCTGGAGGGAAAGAGAGGTG
TGCCACAAGCGCTTCAGCAGCTCCAGTAACCTCAAGACCCACCTGCGCCTGCACTCCGGGGCCCGGCCCT
TCCAGTGCAGTGTCTGCCGGAGTCGCTTCACCCAGCACATCCACCTGAAGCTGCACCATCGGCTGCATGC
CCCACAGCCCTGTGGCCTGGTGCACACCCAGCTGCCCCTGGCCTCTCTGGCCTGCCTTGCCCAATGGCAC
CAGGGGGCACTAGATCTTATGGCGGTGGCATCTGAGAAACACATGGGCTATGACATAGATGAGGTCAAAG
TGTCCTCGACATCCCAGGGGAAAGCAAGAGCAGTGAGCCTGAGCAGTGCCGGGACTCCCCTGGTGATGGG
GCAGGACCAGAACAATTAGTAATGAACTAGTCCGTAACTTGAAAGTATTTCGATTTCTTGGCTTTATATA
TCTTGTGGAAAGGACGACGTAGCGGTGGATCTCTAACTTCAACGCGTTAAGTCGACAATCAACCTCTGGA
TTACAAAATTTGTGAAAGATTGACTGGTATTCTTAACTATGTTGCTCCTTTTACGCTATGTGGATACGCT
GCTTTAATGCCTTTGTATCATGCTATTGCTTCCCGTATGGCTTTCATTTTCTCCTCCTTGTATAAATCCT
GGTTGCTGTCTCTTTATGAGGAGTTGTGGCCCGTTGTCAGGCAACGTGGCGTGGTGTGCACTGTGTTTGC
TGACGCAACCCCCACTGGTTGGGGCATTGCCACCACCTGTCAGCTCCTTTCCGGGACTTTCGCTTTCCCC
CTCCCTATTGCCACGGCGGAACTCATCGCCGCCTGCCTTGCCCGCTGCTGGACAGGGGCTCGGCTGTTGG
GCACTGACAATTCCGTGGTGTTGTCGGGGAAATCATCGTCCTTTCCTTGGCTGCTCGCCTGTGTTGCCAC
CTGGATTCTGCGCGGGACGTCCTTCTGCTACGTCCCTTCGGCCCTCAATCCAGCGGACCTTCCTTCCCGC
GGCCTGCTGCCGGCTCTGCGGCCTCTTCCGCGTCTTCGCCTTCGCCCTCAGACGAGTCGGATCTCCCTTT
GGGCCGCCTCCCCGCGTCGACTTTAAGACCAATGACTTACAAGGCAGCTGTAGATCTTAGCCACTTTTTA
AAAGAAAAGGGGGGACTGGAAGGGCTAATTCACTCCCAACGAAGACAAGATCTGCTTTTTGCTTGTACTG
GGTCTCTCTGGTTAGACCAGATCTGAGCCTGGGAGCTCTCTGGCTAACTAGGGAACCCACTGCTTAAGCC
TCAATAAAGCTTGCCTTGAGTGCTTCAAGTAGTGTGTGCCCGTCTGTTGTGTGACTCTGGTAACTAGAGA
TCCCTCAGACCCTTTTAGTCAGTGTGGAAAATCTCTAGCAGTACGTATAGTAGTTCATGTCATCTTATTA
TTCAGTATTTATAACTTGCAAAGAAATGAATATCAGAGAGTGAGAGGAACTTGTTTATTGCAGCTTATAA
TGGTTACAAATAAAGCAATAGCATCACAAATTTCACAAATAAAGCATTTTTTTCACTGCATTCTAGTTGT
GGTTTGTCCAAACTCATCAATGTATCTTATCATGTCTGGCTCTAGCTATCCCGCCCCTAACTCCGCCCAT
CCCGCCCCTAACTCCGCCCAGTTCCGCCCATTCTCCGCCCCATGGCTGACTAATTTTTTTTATTTATGCA
GAGGCCGAGGCCGCCTCGGCCTCTGAGCTATTCCAGAAGTAGTGAGGAGGCTTTTTTGGAGGCCTAGGGA
CGTACCCAATTCGCCCTATAGTGAGTCGTATTACGCGCGCTCACTGGCCGTCGTTTTACAACGTCGTGAC
TGGGAAAACCCTGGCGTTACCCAACTTAATCGCCTTGCAGCACATCCCCCTTTCGCCAGCTGGCGTAATA
GCGAAGAGGCCCGCACCGATCGCCCTTCCCAACAGTTGCGCAGCCTGAATGGCGAATGGG
[124 nt withheld, positions 7271-7394]
C
[91 nt withheld, positions 7396-7486]
A
[49 nt withheld, positions 7488-7536]
CCTTTGACGTTGGAGTCCACGTTCTTT
[37 nt withheld, positions 7564-7600]
ACCCTATCTCGGTCTATTCTTTTGATTTATAAGGGATTTTGCCGATTTCGGCCTATTGGTTAAAAAATGA
GCTGATTTAACAAAAATTTAACGCGAATTTTAACAAAATATTAACGCTTACAATTTAGGTGGCACTTTTC
GGGGAAATGTGCGCGGAACCCCTATTTGTTTATTTTTCTAAATACATTCAAATATGTATCCGCTCATGAG
ACAATAACCCTGATAAATGCTTCAATAATATTGAAAAAGGAAGAGTATGAGTATTCAACATTTCCGTGTC
GCCCTTATTCCCTTTTTTGCGGCATTTTGCCTTCCTGTTTTTGCTCACCCAGAAACGCTGGTGAAAGTAA
AAGATGCTGAAGATCAGTTGGGTGCACGAGTGGGTTACATCGAACTGGATCTCAACAGCGGTAAGATCCT
TGAGAGTTTTCGCCCCGAAGAACGTTTTCCAATGATGAGCACTTTTAAAGTTCTGCTATGTGGCGCGGTA
TTATCCCGTATTGACGCCGGGCAAGAGCAACTCGGTCGCCGCATACACTATTCTCAGAATGACTTGGTTG
AGTACTCACCAGTCACAGAAAAGCATCTTACGGATGGCATGACAGTAAGAGAATTATGCAGTGCTGCCAT
AACCATGAGTGATAACACTGCGGCCAACTTACTTCTGACAACGATCGGAGGACCGAAGGAGCTAACCGCT
TTTTTGCACAACATGGGGGATCATGTAACTCGCCTTGATCGTTGGGAACCGGAGCTGAATGAAGCCATAC
CAAACGACGAGCGTGACACCACGATGCCTGTAGCAATGGCAACAACGTTGCGCAAACTATTAACTGGCGA
ACTACTTACTCTAGCTTCCCGGCAACAATTAATAGACTGGATGGAGGCGGATAAAGTTGCAGGACCACTT
CTGCGCTCGGCCCTTCCGGCTGGCTGGTTTATTGCTGATAAATCTGGAGCCGGTGAGCGTGGGTCTCGCG
GTATCATTGCAGCACTGGGGCCAGATGGTAAGCCCTCCCGTATCGTAGTTATCTACACGACGGGGAGTCA
GGCAACTATGGATGAACGAAATAGACAGATCGCTGAGATAGGTGCCTCACTGATTAAGCATTGGTAACTG
TCAGACCAAGTTTACTCATATATACTTTAGATTGATTTAAAACTTCATTTTTAATTTAAAAGGATCTAGG
TGAAGATCCTTTTTGATAATCTCATGACCAAAATCCCTTAACGTGAGTTTTCGTTCCACTGAGCGTCAGA
CCCCGTAGAAAAGATCAAAGGATCTTCTTGAGATCCTTTTTTTCTGCGCGTAATCTGCTGCTTGCAAACA
AAAAAACCACCGCTACCAGCGGTGGTTTGTTTGCCGGATCAAGAGCTACCAACTCTTTTTCCGAAGGTAA
CTGGCTTCAGCAGAGCGCAGATACCAAATACTGTTCTTCTAGTGTAGCCGTAGTTAGGCCACCACTTCAA
GAACTCTGTAGCACCGCCTACATACCTCGCTCTGCTAATCCTGTTACCAGTGGCTGCTGCCAGTGGCGAT
AAGTCGTGTCTTACCGGGTTGGACTCAAGACGATAGTTACCGGATAAGGCGCAGCGGTCGGGCTGAACGG
GGGGTTCGTGCACACAGCCCAGCTTGGAGCGAACGACCTACACCGAACTGAGATACCTACAGCGTGAGCT
ATGAGAAAGCGCCACGCTTCCCGAAGGGAGAAAGGCGGACAGGTATCCGGTAAGCGGCAGGGTCGGAACA
GGAGAGCGCACGAGGGAGCTTCCAGGGGGAAACGCCTGGTATCTTTATAGTCCTGTCGGGTTTCGCCACC
TCTGACTTGAGCGTCGATTTTTGTGATGCTCGTCAGGGGGGCGGAGCCTATGGAAAAACGCCAGCAACGC
GGCCTTTTTACGGTTCCTGGCCTTTTGCTGGCCTTTTGCTCACATGTTCTTTCCTGCGTTATCCCCTGAT
TCTGTGGATAACCGTATTACCGCCTTTGAGTGAGCTGATACCGCTCGCCGCAGCCGAACGACCGAGCGCA
GCGAGTCAGTGAGCGAGGAAGCGGAAGAGCGCCCAATACGCAAACCGCCTCTCCCCGCGCGTTGGCCGAT
TCATTAATGCAGCTGGCACGACAGGTTTCCCGACTGGAAAGCGGGCAGTGAGCGCAACGCAATTAATGTG
AGTTAGCTCACTCATTAGGCACCCCAGGCTTTACACTTTATGCTTCCGGCTCGTATGTTGTGTGGAATTG
TGAGCGGATAACAATTTCACACAGGAAACAGCTATGACCATGATTACGCCAAGCGCGCAATTAACCCTCA
CTAAAGGGAACAAAAGCTGGAGCTGCAAGC
Features (pLannotate 1.2.2; 31 found; start..end, strand, type, name):
      5..231     +  promoter       RSV promoter: Rous sarcoma virus enhancer/promoter
    232..412     +  LTR            5' LTR (truncated): truncated 5' long terminal repeat (LTR) from HIV-1
    459..584     +  misc_feature   HIV-1 Ψ: packaging signal of human immunodeficiency virus type 1
    568..931     +  CDS            HIV-1 gag (fragment): gag protein from human immunodeficiency virus 1; gag
   1077..1310    +  misc_feature   RRE: The Rev response element (RRE) of HIV-1 allows for Rev-dependent mRNA export from the nucleus to the cytoplasm.
   1687..1713    +  CDS            Rev (fragment): human immunodeficiency virus 1 (HIV-1) Rev protein; rev; enhances nuclear export of unspliced and incompletely spliced viral mRNAs
   1720..1743    +  promoter       SV40 promoter (fragment): SV40 early promoter
   1744..1815    +  promoter       SV40 promoter (fragment): SV40 enhancer and early promoter
   1839..1974    +  rep_origin     SV40 ori: SV40 origin of replication
   2020..2616    +  CDS            PuroR (fragment): puromycin N-acetyltransferase; pac from Streptomyces; confers resistance to puromycin
   2665..2782    +  misc_feature   cPPT/CTS: central polypurine tract and central termination sequence of HIV-1
   2847..2913    +  CDS            small t antigen (fragment): SV40 (simian virus 40) small t antigen
   2920..4098    +  promoter       EF-1α promoter: strong constitutive promoter for human elongation factor EF-1α
   4115..5686    +  CDS            ZNF683: ZN683_HUMAN - Experimental evidence at protein level: Swiss-Prot protein existence level 1. [Isoform 2]: Transcriptional repressor that binds to DNA within promoter regions of the transcriptional repressor PRDM1/BLIMP1 target sites. Regulates interferon-gamma (IFN-gamma) production in cytomegalovirus (CMV)-infected effector CD8(+) T cells. From Homo sapiens (Human).
   5702..5755    +  promoter       U6 promoter (fragment): RNA polymerase III promoter for human U6 snRNA
   5797..6385    +  misc_feature   WPRE: woodchuck hepatitis virus posttranscriptional regulatory element
   6436..6455    +  misc_feature   cPPT/CTS (fragment): central polypurine tract and central termination sequence of HIV-1
   6457..6690    +  LTR            3' LTR (ΔU3): self-inactivating 3' long terminal repeat (LTR) from HIV-1
   6768..6889    +  polyA_signal   SV40 poly(A) signal: SV40 polyadenylation signal
   6929..7064    +  rep_origin     SV40 ori: SV40 origin of replication
   7085..7103    -  promoter       T7 promoter: promoter for bacteriophage T7 RNA polymerase
   7111..7266    +  CDS            lacZα (fragment): LacZα fragment of β-galactosidase; lacZ fragment
   7271..7699    +  rep_origin     f1 ori (sequence partly withheld): f1 bacteriophage origin of replication; arrow indicates direction of (+) strand synthesis
   7752..7856    +  promoter       AmpR promoter: bla
   7857..8717    +  CDS            AmpR: β-lactamase; bla; confers resistance to ampicillin, carbenicillin, and related antibiotics
   8888..9476    +  rep_origin     ori: high-copy-number ColE1/pMB1/pBR322/pUC origin of replication
   9659..9751    +  CDS            lacI (fragment): lac repressor; lacI; The lac repressor binds to the lac operator to inhibit transcription in E. coli. This inhibition can be relieved by adding lactose or isopropyl-β-D-thiogalactopyranoside (IPTG).
   9764..9785    +  protein_bind   CAP binding site: CAP binding activates transcription in the presence of cAMP. E. coli catabolite activator protein
   9800..9830    +  promoter       lac promoter: promoter for the E. coli lac operon
   9838..9854    +  protein_bind   lac operator: The lac repressor binds to the lac operator to inhibit transcription in E. coli. This inhibition can be relieved by adding lactose or isopropyl-β-D-thiogalactopyranoside (IPTG). lac repressor encoded by lacI
   9899..9917    +  promoter       T3 promoter: promoter for bacteriophage T3 RNA polymerase
