[The description below was written by a language model from this plasmid's Addgene catalogue record and pLannotate feature annotations shown in this document.]
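Description:
TFORF1567 is a third-generation-style, self-inactivating lentiviral expression plasmid built on the pLX_TRC317 backbone and carrying the human transcription factor ZNF683 as its open reading frame. It belongs to a barcoded transcription factor ORF collection in which each clone is paired with a unique 24-bp barcode, so that the identity of the overexpressed factor can be read out in pooled screens. The barcode is not annotated as a separate feature; the catalogued insert is somewhat longer than the annotated coding sequence, but the record does not say where the barcode sits. In bacteria the plasmid is maintained by a high-copy ColE1/pUC-type origin and selected with ampicillin through the bla gene. An f1 origin and remnants of lac and T7/T3 promoter elements are also present in the backbone. The depositor notes a risk of recombination, as is common for LTR-containing plasmids.

The viral genome is transcribed from an RSV promoter fused to a truncated HIV-1 5' LTR, followed by the Ψ packaging signal, a gag fragment and the Rev response element, and it ends in a ΔU3 3' LTR with a downstream SV40 polyadenylation signal. Inside this unit, an SV40 promoter drives puromycin N-acetyltransferase for selection of transduced mammalian cells. After a cPPT/CTS element, which aids nuclear import of the viral genome, the EF-1α promoter drives constitutive expression of ZNF683. A WPRE downstream of the ORF enhances transcript stability and expression. The annotation describes ZNF683 as a repressor that binds PRDM1/BLIMP1 target sites and regulates interferon-gamma production in effector CD8+ T cells. The construct is intended for packaging into lentivirus and stable overexpression of this factor, individually or in pooled screens such as directed differentiation studies.
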