Addgene plasmid #143826: TFORF1567
Purpose: Lentiviral vector for overexpressing transcription factor ORFs with unique 24-bp barcodes. Barcodes facilitate identification of transcription factors in pooled screens.
Depositing lab: Feng Zhang. Depositing organization: Broad Institute. Publication: A transcription factor atlas of directed differentiation. Joung J, Ma S, Tay T, Geiger-Schuller KR, Kirchgatterer PC, Verdine VK, Guo B, Arias-Garcia MA, Allen WE, Singh A, Kuksenko O, Abudayyeh OO, Gootenberg JS, Fu Z, Macrae RK, Buenrostro JD, Regev A, Zhang F. Cell. 2023 Jan 5;186(1):209-229.e26. doi: 10.1016/j.cell.2022.11.026. PubMed 36608654.
Backbone
  Vector backbone: pLX_TRC317
  Backbone manufacturer: Broad Institute Genetic Perturbation Platform
  Backbone size w/o insert (bp): 8264
  Vector type: Mammalian Expression, Lentiviral
  Selectable markers: Puromycin
Growth in bacteria
  Bacterial resistance: Ampicillin, 100 μg/mL
  Growth temperature: 37°C
  Growth strain: NEB Stable
  Copy number: High Copy
Gene/Insert
  Gene/Insert name: ZNF683
  Species: H. sapiens (human)
  Insert size (bp): 1676
  Entrez Gene: ZNF683 (a.k.a. MGC33414, RP11-569G9.6)
  Promoter: EF1a
  Cloning method: Unknown
  Sequencing primers: 5′ GGGTGGAGACTGAAGTTAGGCCAG; 3′ CACATAGCGTAAAAGGAGCAACATAG
Terms and licenses: Academic/Nonprofit Terms; Industry Terms: Not Available to Industry
Depositor comments: XM_005245832,XM_011541198,XM_005245830,NM_001307925,ENST00000403843,ENST00000436292 . The transcription factor ORF portion of this plasmid was synthesized by Genewiz. Please test multiple small colonies in case of plasmid recombination. To make this collection available in a timely manner, a portion of this collection was not fully sequenced by Addgene. If an Addgene verified full plasmid sequence is not available, please contact us prior to placing an order to request the full sequence.
How to cite: TFORF1567 was a gift from Feng Zhang (Addgene plasmid # 143826 ; http://n2t.net/addgene:143826 ; RRID:Addgene_143826)
