>Addgene plasmid #143826 | TFORF1567 | depositor partial sequence | sequence record 283605 | Insert
ACCGCCACCATGAAGGAAGAATCAGCTGCACAATTAGGTTGTTGTCATAGGCCCATGGCCCTGGGAGGTA
CAGGGGGCTCCCTGTCCCCCAGCCTGGACTTCCAGCTCTTCCGAGGTGACCAGGTCTTCTCAGCCTGCAG
ACCACTTCCAGACATGGTGGATGCTCATGGCCCATCCTGTGCCAGCTGGCTGTGTCCCTTGCCCCTGGCA
CCGGGCAGGTCTGCACTGCTGGCCTGCCTACAGGACCTGGACCTGAACCTGTGCACCCCACAGCCGGCAC
CCCTGGGCACAGACCTGCAGGGCCTCCAAGAGGACGCCTTGAGCATGAAGCACGAGCCACCAGGGCTGCA
GGCCAGCTCCACCGATGACAAGAAATTCACAGTCAAGTACCCACAGAACAAGGACAAGCTGGGAAAACAG
CCAGAAAGAGCTGGCGAGGGGGCCCCCTGCCCAGCCTTCTCCTCTCATAACAGCTCTTCCCCACCACCGC
TGCAGAACAGAAAGAGCCCCAGCCCCTTGGCTTTCTGCCCCTGTCCCCCTGTCAACTCCATCTCCAAGGA
GCTCCCATTTCTCCTCCACGCCTTCTACCCTGGATACCCACTTCTCCTGCCTCCACCCCACCTGTTCACC
TATGGGGCCCTACCTTCTGACCAATGTCCCCACCTCCTCATGCTGCCCCAAGACCCCTCCTACCCCACCA
TGGCTATGCCTAGCCTGCTGATGATGGTCAATGAGCTGGGGCACCCCAGCGCTCGGTGGGAGACCCTGCT
TCCCTACCCAGGGGCCTTCCAAGCCTCTGGCCAAGCTCTGCCTTCCCAGGCCCGAAATCCAGGTGCTGGA
GCTGCCCCAACCGACTCCCCAGGCCTGGAGCGTGGTGGCATGGCATCTCCAGCAAAGCGGGTCCCATTGA
GTTCCCAGACAGGCACCGCAGCCTTGCCTTACCCGCTGAAAAAGAAGAATGGCAAAATCCTGTACGAGTG
CAACATATGTGGCAAGAGCTTTGGGCAGCTCTCCAATCTCAAGGTCCACCTGCGTGTGCACAGTGGAGAG
CGTCCATTCCAGTGTGCCTTGTGCCAGAAGAGCTTCACTCAACTTGCCCACCTGCAGAAGCACCACCTGG
TGCACACTGGGGAGCGGCCCCACAAGTGCTCGATACCGTGGGTTCCAGGAAGAAATCACTGGAAAAGCTT
CCAGGCCTGGAGGGAAAGAGAGGTGTGCCACAAGCGCTTCAGCAGCTCCAGTAACCTCAAGACCCACCTG
CGCCTGCACTCCGGGGCCCGGCCCTTCCAGTGCAGTGTCTGCCGGAGTCGCTTCACCCAGCACATCCACC
TGAAGCTGCACCATCGGCTGCATGCCCCACAGCCCTGTGGCCTGGTGCACACCCAGCTGCCCCTGGCCTC
TCTGGCCTGCCTTGCCCAATGGCACCAGGGGGCACTAGATCTTATGGCGGTGGCATCTGAGAAACACATG
GGCTATGACATAGATGAGGTCAAAGTGTCCTCGACATCCCAGGGGAAAGCAAGAGCAGTGAGCCTGAGCA
GTGCCGGGACTCCCCTGGTGATGGGGCAGGACCAGAACAATTAGTAATGAACTAGTCCGTAACTTGAAAG
TATTTCGATTTCTTGGCTTTATATATCTTGTGGAAAGGACGACGTAGCGGTGGATCTCTAACTTCA
