>Addgene plasmid #143826 | TFORF1567 | depositor partial sequence | sequence record 283606 | Barcode
CGTAGCGGTGGATCTCTAACTTCA
